>Addgene plasmid #250661 | pAL750 :: msfGFP | addgene full sequence | sequence record 497384 | Addgene NGS Result
CGTCAAGCACCACCGCAATTGTCTCATCGTATGACCGTCGGCCTTCCCGCGCCTTGAGAACCCGGAGGTC
GCGCCGCACATCCTTCGACACCGGAATCCGCGTGTCCGTGGCAGACATATATCCCGCTTTAGGGCACAAC
GTATAAAGCATTACGGACATGAAGATGTGATTGGTAAAGCATGAGTCTTGACGAAAGGGCAAGAGGGATT
TTGTCACCGGCCGACCGCCGGTATCTCCAAAAACCGAAGGAGTATAGCAAACAGGCAGGATACGAACGCC
GGCGAGCGATAGTCGAGCGGCTCCATGAAGCCCTACATGATATGCCGCTCCTGGTTTCGGAACTCGACGA
GGACCTTAGAACGGAAGCCTTCGAGGACGGCGATTTAGACGGGAAAGAGCATACGCTAAACGTCCTGTCG
TGGTCGTTCGCTCTCCTATATCTCGGGATCACCGACACCGTCGAACCGTCCGATTTGGCAAAGGACGCTT
TCGAGGGGATTGCCGCGAGCGGTGTTAGACAGGCATACCTCCAGCGCGGGTATTCGGTCGAGGAGGTCGA
GGTCGAGGTTAATGTAAAACGGGGCGAGCCGCTCGACGAGTTACGGGAGCGCGAGCCGGACGAACTCAGT
TACCCCGAGGTGAACCAACTACTCGAATCGGGCGAACTCTCCCACCTAACCGGCGAGGAACAAATGGCTC
GAATCAAAGAAGCTCATGTGAGCAAAAGGCCAGCAAAAGGCCAGGAACCGTAAAAAGGCCGCGTTGCTGG
CGTTTTTCCATAGGCTCCGCCCCCCTGACGAGCATCACAAAAATCGACGCTCAAGTCAGAGGTGGCGAAA
CCCGACAGGACTATAAAGATACCAGGCGTTTCCCCCTGGAAGCTCCCTCGTGCGCTCTCCTGTTCCGACC
CTGCCGCTTACCGGATACCTGTCCGCCTTTCTCCCTTCGGGAAGCGTGGCGCTTTCTCATAGCTCACGCT
GTAGGTATCTCAGTTCGGTGTAGGTCGTTCGCTCCAAGCTGGGCTGTGTGCACGAACCCCCCGTTCAGCC
CGACCGCTGCGCCTTATCCGGTAACTATCGTCTTGAGTCCAACCCGGTAAGACACGACTTATCGCCACTG
GCAGCAGCCACTGGTAACAGGATTAGCAGAGCGAGGTATGTAGGCGGTGCTACAGAGTTCTTGAAGTGGT
GGCCTAACTACGGCTACACTAGAAGAACAGTATTTGGTATCTGCGCTCTGCTGAAGCCAGTTACCTTCGG
AAAAAGAGTTGGTAGCTCTTGATCCGGCAAACAAACCACCGCTGGTAGCGGTGGTTTTTTTGTTTGCAAG
CAGCAGATTACGCGCAGAAAAAAAGGATCTCAAGAAGATCCTTTGATCTTTTCTACGGGGTCTGACGCTC
AGTGGAACGAAAACTCACGTTAAGGGATTTTGGTCATGAGATTATCAAAAAGGATCTTCACCTAGATCCT
TTTAAATTAAAAATGAAGTTTTAAATCAATCTAAAGTATATATGAGTAAACTTGGTCTGACAGTTACCAA
TGCTTAATCAGTGAGGCACCTATCTCAGCGATCTGTCTATTTCGTTCATCCATAGTTGCCTGACTCCCCG
TCGTGTAGATAACTACGATACGGGAGGGCTTACCATCTGGCCCCAGTGCTGCAATGATACCGCGAGACCC
ACGCTCACCGGCTCCAGATTTATCAGCAATAAACCAGCCAGCCGGAAGGGCCGAGCGCAGAAGTGGTCCT
GCAACTTTATCCGCCTCCATCCAGTCTATTAATTGTTGCCGGGAAGCTAGAGTAAGTAGTTCGCCAGTTA
ATAGTTTGCGCAACGTTGTTGCCATTGCTACAGGCATCGTGGTGTCACGCTCGTCGTTTGGTATGGCTTC
ATTCAGCTCCGGTTCCCAACGATCAAGGCGAGTTACATGATCCCCCATGTTGTGCAAAAAAGCGGTTAGC
TCCTTCGGTCCTCCGATCGTTGTCAGAAGTAAGTTGGCCGCAGTGTTATCACTCATGGTTATGGCAGCAC
TGCATAATTCTCTTACTGTCATGCCATCCGTAAGATGCTTTTCTGTGACTGGTGAGTACTCAACCAAGTC
ATTCTGAGAATAGTGTATGCGGCGACCGAGTTGCTCTTGCCCGGCGTCAATACGGGATAATACCGCGCCA
CATAGCAGAACTTTAAAAGTGCTCATCATTGGAAAACGTTCTTCGGGGCGAAAACTCTCAAGGATCTTAC
CGCTGTTGAGATCCAGTTCGATGTAACCCACTCGTGCACCCAACTGATCTTCAGCATCTTTTACTTTCAC
CAGCGTTTCTGGGTGAGCAAAAACAGGAAGGCAAAATGCCGCAAAAAAGGGAATAAGGGCGACACGGAAA
TGTTGAATACTCATACTCTTCCTTTTTCAATATTATTGAAGCATTTATCAGGGTTATTGTCTCATGAGCG
GATACATATTTGAATGTATTTAGAAAAATAAACAAATAGGGGTTCCGCGCACATTTCCCCGAAAAGTGCC
ACCTAAATTGTAAGCGTTAATATTTTGTTAAAATTCGCGTTAAATTTTTGTTAAATCAGCTCATTTTTTA
ACCAATAGGCCGAAATCGGCAAAATCCCTTAAGCTTACTCATCGGATTCCTCCGCGCCGCGGTCAGCCGC
GGCGGGCTGTTTGCGCTCGTACGTGACGAACGAAAAGCCGTCGCGGTCGTCGCGGTCGGTCTCGACCCAC
TTCCCGCGGTCCCACTCGGGGAACCGCGTGTCGCCTTCGTGTGCCGCGTCGAGTTCGGTGAGCACCAGCC
CCGCGGCGCGGCCGAGGAACTGCTCGTAGACGGTCGCGCCGCCGACGACGTAGACGGTCTCGACGCCCAT
CTCGTCGGCCGCGTCCTCGGCGGCGGCGACCGCCGACTCGACCGACTCGACCGCTTCAGCGCCCTCGGGG
AGGTCGAGGTCGCGGGTCGTCAGCACGACGCTGTGACGCTCCGGAAGCGGGCCGCCGAGTTGGCGGGCGA
TGCTCTCGTAGGTCTTGCGACCCATCACGACCGGGTGGCCGGTCGTCGTCCGCTTGAACTGTTTCAGGTC
CTCGGGGAGGTGCCACGGCATGTCGCCGTCGCGGCCGATGACGCGGTTGTCGGCGACGGCGGCGACGAGG
ACGAACCGGACCGCGGCGTCGCCCTCGGTTTCGGACCCAGAAAGCTCCTCGCCGCTCATCTAGATTAGCC
GTCGGCGTCGGCCAGCAGGTCCTCGGCGGTGAGAAGCGACTCCAGTGCGATGTCGTGGTCGGCCAGCAGC
TCCGCCGCGCCCTCCTGTCGGTCCACGACGACGACGACGCGGTCGACGACTGCGCCGGCCTCGCGGAGCG
CCTCCACGGCGTCGACGGCGCTCTGGCCGGTCGTCGCGATGTCTTCGAGGACGACGACTTCCTCGCCCTC
GTCGAGCGCGCCCTCGATGCGCTTTGCCGTCCCGTACTCCTTTGCCTTCTTGCGGGCGATGACGTACGGC
TTGTTCGTCTCGACCGCGGTGGCGGCCACGAGCGGGACCGCGCCGAGCGCGACGCCGGCCAGTTTGTCGT
CGTCCGCGACGCGCTCTGCGAACGCTTCGGCGATGAGCTTCAGACACCGGGGGTCGGTCTCGAAGAGGTA
CTTGTCCACGTAGTAGCTCGACGTGCCGCCGTGGGAGAGCTCGAACTCGCCGAACTGGACCGCGTCGGCG
GCTCGGAGCGCCTCGATGAGTGCTGCGTTCGCCATGGCTGCAGAGTGCGGCTTCCGAACGCATAGTAGTT
GCTGTTCGGGCCAGCGTACTGCCACGAAAGCCCGGGTGTGACCGCCATCACGACGCTGCCCGCGGCGTCA
ACGAGGGGTTTTATCCACGGGATCTAAATCAAAAGAATAGACCGAGATAGGGT
[37 nt withheld, positions 3904-3940]
AAAGAACGTGGACTCCAACGTCAAAGG
[49 nt withheld, positions 3968-4016]
T
[91 nt withheld, positions 4018-4108]
G
[124 nt withheld, positions 4110-4233]
CCCATTCGCCATTCAGGCTGCGCAACTGTTGGGAAGGGCGATCGGTGCGGGCCTCTTCGCTATTACGCCA
GCTGGCGAAAGGGGGATGTGCTGCAAGGCGATTAAGTTGGGTAACGCCAGGGTTTTCCCAGTCACGACGT
TGTAAAACGACGGCCAGTGAGCGCGCGTAATACGACTCACTATAGGGCGAATTGGGTACCCCCGTCTTTC
GTCTCCCGTCTCCCGTCTCTCGTCTCCCGTTTCGCCATCGACGCGCTCTCGTGAGCGCGCGCTAGCCCCT
CCCGACGGGAGTTTCGATGTCGCTTCCGACAGGTTTGCCGCCGGCAGACGCCGGAGACTGCTGGACAATC
GTTCTGTAATAGGGAACGAAGGGCGAGGCCGAGTGACTCGTCCCCCGCGTTCGCTCTTGCTCCGGACTCT
CGGGAACCCCGCCCCCCTTCTCGGCGTCGGCCACCCGAATTACAAGCGTATGTGTGTAATCTAAAACCGG
CGCACCGCACGTCGCGTGGGCTGTTCCCGGACTCTCTCGTTCGTGCGTGCTGTGATTGCATTCTGTGATA
GAAAACGGCAGTGTCTGGCGAACTCTCGGCCCACTCGTTCCTGATTATCGGCCGAGACGAGCCGTAATAA
TCGACTTGTCTCTCTCGGTGGTCGTTTTCGACGACACCGGTGTGGGTCGTCAGTCCGCGCTCGTGGGCTC
CGACACGGCCGTCTCGTCGCCGCGTTGCCGATTCGACCCGCCGACTCGGCGTGTTCTGTTACTGGGAATT
CGTGTGTCTCTCTACGTCACACGCGTCGGGCTCGTGTCGCCTCTTCTGCCTGTCATCTCGCGCTCGTCGG
CGCTCGTCGTCAACGGACGAGCGAACTACACCCGGCCGGGAGTTCGAGACCGAACCCGCCGACGTCTCGG
GGTTTTCTGCATTGCCCCGCGCCGCCCATACCGGGACGTACTTTTATTACAATCGCTGGTAATGAGGATA
CTGCAATGCGAAAAGGGGAAGAATTGTTTACAGGCGTAGTACCGATATTAGTTGAGCTGGATGGAGATGT
TAACGGACACAAGTTTTCCGTACGCGGAGAGGGAGAAGGCGATGCCACCAATGGCAAACTCACCCTTAAA
TTTATTTGTACGACAGGCAAGCTACCAGTGCCGTGGCCTACATTGGTCACTACACTCACGTATGGTGTGC
AATGCTTTGCAAGATATCCCGACCACATGAAGCAACATGACTTTTTCAAATCAGCCATGCCTGAAGGATA
TGTCCAAGAAAGGACTATTAGCTTTAAGGACGACGGCACCTACAAAACACGCGCTGAAGTCAAATTCGAA
GGTGATACGTTAGTTAATCGTATCGAACTGAAAGGTATAGACTTTAAAGAAGATGGAAATATCCTGGGGC
ATAAGTTGGAGTACAATTTCAACAGCCATAACGTATACATCACAGCTGACAAGCAGAAAAATGGCATTAA
AGCAAATTTCAAAATCAGACATAACGTTGAAGATGGGTCAGTTCAGCTTGCGGATCATTATCAACAGAAC
ACACCGATTGGCGATGGTCCGGTGTTACTACCTGATAACCATTATCTGTCGACTCAGAGTAAACTGTCTA
AAGATCCAAATGAAAAACGGGACCACATGGTCCTTTTAGAGTTTGTGACGGCAGCTGGGATTACGCATGG
AATGGATGAACTTTACAAATGAGGATCCACTAGTTCTAGAGCGGCCGCACCTCTGGACCATCGCATTTTT
CGGCGCGGTGGAGCTCCAGCTTTTGTTCCCTTTAGTGAGGGTTAATTGCGCGCTTGGCGTAATCATGGTC
ATAGCTGTTTCCTGTGTGAAATTGTTATCCGCTCACAATTCCACACAACATACGAGCCGGAAGCATAAAG
TGTAAAGCCTGGGGTGCCTAATGAGTGAGCTAACTCACATTAATTGCGTTGCGCTCACTGCCCGCTTTCC
AGTCGGGAAACCTGTCGTGCCAGCTGCATTAATGAATCGGCCAACGCGCGGGGAGAGGCGGTTTGCGTAT
TGGGCGCTCTTCCGCTTCCTCGCTCACTGACTCGCTGCGCTCGGTCGTTCGGCTGCGGCGAGCGGTATCA
GCTCACTCAAAGGCGGTAATACGGTTATCCACAGAATCAGGGGATAACGCAGGAAAGAACATGCATGGGG
GGTTGTTGTCCGACCGCGATTCATAGGTTCAGAGTTCGTCGACCCTACTCTAATCATGAACGTACTGTCT
CGAGAGATACCACGAGATTACGAGATACCCGAATACAACGCATATCACGAACATATTACCAAAGGTTAGT
TCAATCACGAACCTGCCTCCGTGAGGGGTTGCTGTGCAATCTCCGGCCCAATAGACAGCGTCTGAACCGT
CTCGTCTCGTTCTTCGGTTAGACTCGACAGTAAGGGACGTACCCAGTCTACCCAGTCGTACATCGTATGG
AGACGGTCGATGTCCGGTAGCCCGTTAGGTCCGCATTGTACCCATATCTCGATTACCTCCTCGGTCAACT
CATCAAGCGCTTCTAGCGTCTCAAAGAGGACGTCTCGAGTGAACGACTCGGTCAGCATGAACGATGGAAG
AATCCGCTTGTGGCGTTCTTGCTCGTCTGTGAACGAAAGGTTCAGTCGGCACTGACCCTCGGTCTCGTCG
ACTAACCCCATTGCTACAAGTGTCGGTAAGTGGTTCCGAACCGACTGCGTCGAGATTCCCGCTTTCTCGG
CTAACTCTGTCTTGCTAAGGCTCAGATTCGTCGCGAGCAACGTACTAATCATCGCCCGAACCGTGGGGGT
TGCGTCCTCTAAGAGACGCTTCGACGGGAGACTCGCGAGTGAAAGCCGTACTTCGCTACTCCGAATCTCT
CTCGGTGTCGCTTCTTGAGACAACCCTCGCCCGATTGCGTGGGCTACGTCGTACGGTGTCCGTGCAAACC
CAGAGAATAGCCGTATCGCGTCTCTCGTCGCGTCGAGACCTTTCGCCCGACACATTGCCCGTGTTACTCG
TGCAACCGTACTCGGACCATGCTCGACGACCACAGGGACTTTGAGCGCAATCTCCGGCGCGTCCTCGTGA
ATCTCCCCAGGGTTCGACAGTCGGTCTTCTATTACGCCGGCGACGTGGTCCGCCCGATTCCCGAAGTCAC
CAACCACCGAGATCGACGCAATCAGGTTCGCATACGGATTGCTCGCGTCGACGACAGGGTCGAACGACTG
ACGTCGCTTCTCGTCTCGGTCTTCAAACAACAGTCGCCGGACTACGTGGTTCCCGTACGTCGCCGCAATC
GGCGCGTTCTTCGCAAGCGTCGTTGCTAACAACTCGGCATTGTCCTCCCCGTATCGCTCCGGGTGTCGGT
TGTAGTCGGGTAAGCGAGCCTCCCAAACGACGTCAATATCGAGTAAATCGAGGACGTGAAACGCGGTTCC
CGCGAGACCCATCGCCGTTTTCGTGATTCGACTCAGGTACTCGGACGTCTCACACTCGTAGTCCTCATGT
GCAAGTGACCGCGTCATGTCGAGTAGCTCGTCTCTCGCGTCCTCGAGGACGTCGACGTACTCACCCGCCG
AGTCGACAGAGTCAGCCAACCACCCGAGGTTTCGAGACCCACGAACGTACGTCCCATCTTCGATTAGTCC
ATCAAGTTCCGCGAGACGGTCCTCGGTAAGGACCTGGTCGAACGTCTTAGGATCGAGTAACGCTCGTGCA
ATCATCACCACATGAGACATGGCAGAGTCGTACTCTGCAGAGACGACGAGCGTATTCTCGTCCTCAAGGT
AGCCCCACCCGGCTTCTCCCCGGTCAGATTTGGGTTCGACAGGGTAGTTTGTCACACTAACGCCTTTCTT
CGGCGGTGTCTTCGCCGCTGAGACCGTCTCTGCGTACGAAAGATAGTCCACACCGTGATACCGAGGTAAG
CGAACCCGTCCGTCCGGCGTCGTCGACGCCTCACCTTCGGCGGTCGGTCGGTGGTCGTCCTCCCTCCCTC
CCCGAGGGCGGTCCGTGATTACACGGGTATTGTGGTTTGGTTTTGGGGTGTTCGTAACGTAGTCCTGAAG
GGCCTTTTGTCGCTCTTTCTCTTTGGCTAATTCTTCGAGGTACAACGCTCCTTTGTCGAGAATCTCGATT
CGTAGGTTTCCGCGAGCGCCGTACTTCTCACAAAGACCATACTCGATTAGCTTCTCGTTCAATCGCCGCG
AGACCGTGGTCCTATCGTACTGACTGAACGCCGATTGTAGGGCGCTGTAGGCCATGTGTCCGCTTTCAGT
CTCACCTACCGTCCGAAGTATCTCGACAGCAAGTCCGTCCGTCCCAACCACGTCGACGAGCGTCGTAATG
GAGTAATCATTACGGGTGTCGTTGCACGGATTCGTAACACTCGATGGGAGAATATCGCCGTAGTAGTTGT
GCAAGTACACTCGGTCGATCTCTGACCCACCAAGGACCACGTCGACGCTCTCAGACAGCGTTAGAACGTA
CTCGATAATCTCGTCGGCCTGGTCGCGCCGCGTCTCTCTGAAAGCCGCATTGAGACCGATTGCTATCGTC
TGTTGAGGGTTGCTATAGCCCAATAGACGAGTGAACGCGAGAGCGTCCTCTAAGGCGCTCTGTGGCTGTC
CCATCTCATCATGTCCCAACCGTCGCGCATACCGAATCAAGTCCCACAGAGCCCGTCTCTCGCCGGCGAC
AGCTCGTCGTGCAAGTTTCACGACTGACCCATCGACGTCAAACCCACAACTCGACAGTCGGTGTTCAAAC
TCGAGTATGTCGACACCGTCCGCCGCTGTTTGTAGTGCCTCGAGAAGCGCAAATTGACTCTCTGTCTCGT
CGAAGATTACTCGATGAACCCGAAGGGCGGTCCAGTCTGTAAGCGAGACGTCCGCCTCGAGGTCAGTCGC
AAAGCGAAGGCTTCGCTTCTCAGTCGGTTCGTGTGCCGTCGTATCGTCCGTATCGTACATTTAGTGTCGC
TTTTGTGCGAACACTAACGCCGGGTGAAAATCCGATAATCCCATAAGCCCCAACCACATTGGTTGAGTTA
GGACAACGGGCCACCCGCCCGCCGTGTCCGCGTAAGCATCCTTCGACGCCGATAGGAGCGAAGTCCTGGC
AGACTCGTGTGCTCCCGGCGTCGTTTGATTCAACTAGTTCGCTAGTCACGACTATAGTTTATTAATCCAC
CTTCTCAGAGAGATATG
Features (pLannotate 1.2.2; 18 found; start..end, strand, type, name):
    775..1363    -  rep_origin     ori: high-copy-number ColE1/pMB1/pBR322/pUC origin of replication
   1534..2394    -  CDS            AmpR: β-lactamase; bla; confers resistance to ampicillin, carbenicillin, and related antibiotics
   2395..2499    -  promoter       AmpR promoter: bla
   2525..2621    -  rep_origin     M13 ori (fragment): M13 bacteriophage origin of replication; arrow indicates direction of (+) strand synthesis
   2628..3209    -  CDS            hdrB: DYRB_HALVO - Experimental evidence at protein level: Swiss-Prot protein existence level 1. Key enzyme in folate metabolism. Catalyzes an essential reaction for de novo glycine and purine synthesis, and for DNA precursor synthesis. From Haloferax volcanii (Halobacterium volcanii).
   3218..3745    -  CDS            pyrE2: PYRE_HALVD - Protein inferred from homology: Swiss-Prot protein existence level 3. Catalyzes the transfer of a ribosyl phosphate group from 5- phosphoribose 1-diphosphate to orotate, leading to the formation of orotidine monophosphate (OMP). From Haloferax volcanii (strain ATCC 29605 / DSM 3757 / JCM 8879 / NBRC 14742 / NCIMB 2012 / VKM B-1768 / DS2) (Halobacterium volcanii).
   3875..4233    -  rep_origin     f1 ori (sequence partly withheld): f1 bacteriophage origin of replication; arrow indicates direction of (+) strand synthesis
   4238..4393    -  CDS            lacZα (fragment): LacZα fragment of β-galactosidase; lacZ fragment
   4401..4419    +  promoter       T7 promoter: promoter for bacteriophage T7 RNA polymerase
   5219..5932    +  CDS            Superfolder GFP: Superfolder GFP is a basic (constitutively fluorescent) green fluorescent protein published in 2005, derived from Aequorea victoria. It is reported to be a very rapidly-maturing weak dimer.
   5936..5961    -  misc_feature   MCS (fragment): pBluescript multiple cloning site
   6012..6030    -  promoter       T3 promoter: promoter for bacteriophage T3 RNA polymerase
   6075..6091    -  protein_bind   lac operator: The lac repressor binds to the lac operator to inhibit transcription in E. coli. This inhibition can be relieved by adding lactose or isopropyl-β-D-thiogalactopyranoside (IPTG). lac repressor encoded by lacI
   6099..6129    -  promoter       lac promoter: promoter for the E. coli lac operon
   6144..6165    -  protein_bind   CAP binding site: CAP binding activates transcription in the presence of cAMP. E. coli catabolite activator protein
   6178..6270    -  CDS            lacI (fragment): lac repressor; lacI; The lac repressor binds to the lac operator to inhibit transcription in E. coli. This inhibition can be relieved by adding lactose or isopropyl-β-D-thiogalactopyranoside (IPTG).
   6272..6396    -  rep_origin     RSF ori (fragment): Plasmids containing the RSF 1030 origin of replication can be propagated in E. coli cells that contain additional plasmids with compatible origins.
   8990..9006    -  promoter       bidirectional TRE promoter (fragment): Tet-responsive bidirectional promoter PTight-BI, consisting of seven tet operator sequences flanked on each side by the minimal CMV promoter
