[The description below was written by a language model from this plasmid's Addgene catalogue record and pLannotate feature annotations shown in this document.]
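Description:
pAL750 :: msfGFP is a 9,430 bp shuttle plasmid for expression in the haloarchaeon Haloferax volcanii. Its backbone, pAL750, is recorded as pTA962 with the Pxyl promoter added. In E. coli it replicates from a high-copy ColE1/pUC-type origin and is selected with ampicillin through the bla gene and its native promoter. Remnants of a pBluescript-type cloning vector are also annotated: f1 and M13 origin sequences, a lacZα fragment, the lac promoter, operator and CAP site, flanking T7 and T3 promoters, and part of the multiple cloning site. For selection in Haloferax, the plasmid carries the H. volcanii genes pyrE2 (orotate phosphoribosyltransferase, pyrimidine biosynthesis) and hdrB (dihydrofolate reductase, folate metabolism). These genes typically serve as auxotrophic markers that complement host strains lacking them. The feature table annotates no haloarchaeal replication origin. A region of roughly 2.6 kb after position 6,396 is essentially unannotated, and the short RSF ori and TRE promoter fragments are probably incidental similarity matches rather than functional parts.

The payload is a 714 bp synthetic coding sequence for monomeric superfolder GFP, which the annotation tool recognised as superfolder GFP. It lies between the T7 promoter and the MCS remnant. The Pxyl promoter is not annotated, but the roughly 800 bp unlabelled stretch directly upstream of the reporter is where it would be expected to lie. According to the record, Pxyl is inducible and drives msfGFP expression in H. volcanii, so the plasmid gives a fluorescent readout of promoter activity. The inducer is not stated, although the promoter name suggests xylose. The plasmid belongs to a set of inducible and constitutive promoter tools for this organism, and it can serve as a reporter or control for characterising induction.
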