Addgene plasmid #250661: pAL750 :: msfGFP
Purpose: Inducible promoter Pxyl expressing msfGFP in haloarcheon Haloferax volcanii
Depositing lab: Alexandre Bisson. Depositing organization: Brandeis University. Publication: A sweet new set of inducible and constitutive promoters in Haloferax volcanii. Rados T, Andre K, Cerletti M, Bisson A. Front Microbiol. 2023 Aug 10;14:1204876. doi: 10.3389/fmicb.2023.1204876. eCollection 2023. PubMed 37637112.
Backbone
  Vector backbone: pAL750
  Backbone size w/o insert (bp): 8716
  Total vector size (bp): 9430
  Modifications to backbone: pAL750 is pTA962 with pXyl promoter added
  Vector type: Haloarchaeal expression
Growth in bacteria
  Bacterial resistance: Ampicillin, 100 μg/mL
  Growth temperature: 37°C
  Growth strain: DH5alpha
  Copy number: Unknown
Gene/Insert
  Gene/Insert name: Monomeric Superfolder Green Fluorescent Protein (alt name: msfGFP)
  Species: Synthetic
  Insert size (bp): 714
Terms and licenses: Academic/Nonprofit Terms; Industry Terms: Not Available to Industry
How to cite: pAL750 :: msfGFP was a gift from Alexandre Bisson (Addgene plasmid # 250661 ; http://n2t.net/addgene:250661 ; RRID:Addgene_250661)
